Addgene plasmid #229625: pAAV.RMacL3-10.EGFP.BCB8.WPRE
Purpose: L3 pyramidal neuron Enhancer to drive transgene expression
Depositing lab: William Stauffer. Depositing organization: University of Pittsburgh (University, School of Medicine, and Cancer Institute). Publication: Machine learning identification of enhancers in the rhesus macaque genome. He J, Phan BN, Kerkhoff WG, Alikaya A, Hong T, Brull OR, Fredericks JM, Sedorovitz M, Srinivasan C, Leone MJ, Wirfel OM, Brown A, Dauby S, Tittle RK, Lin MK, Hooks BM, Bostan AC, Gharbawie OA, Byrne LC, Pfenning AR, Stauffer WR. Neuron. 2025 May 21;113(10):1548-1561.e8. doi: 10.1016/j.neuron.2025.04.030. PubMed 40403706.
Backbone
  Vector backbone: pEMS2115 (Addgene Plasmid #49140)
  Vector type: Mammalian Expression
Growth in bacteria
  Bacterial resistance: Ampicillin, 100 μg/mL
  Growth temperature: 37°C
  Growth strain: NEB Stable
  Copy number: High Copy
Gene/Insert
  Gene/Insert name: RMacL3-10.EGFP.BCB8
  Species: Synthetic
  Cloning method: Gibson Cloning
Terms and licenses: Academic/Nonprofit Terms; Industry Terms: Not Available to Industry
Depositor comments: Please visit https://doi.org/10.1101/2024.12.01.626253 for bioRxiv preprint.
How to cite: pAAV.RMacL3-10.EGFP.BCB8.WPRE was a gift from William Stauffer (Addgene plasmid # 229625 ; http://n2t.net/addgene:229625 ; RRID:Addgene_229625)
