[The description below was written by a language model from this plasmid's Addgene catalogue record and pLannotate feature annotations shown in this document.]
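Description:
pAAV.RMacL3-10.EGFP.BCB8.WPRE is an adeno-associated virus transfer plasmid built on the pEMS2115 backbone and catalogued as a mammalian expression vector. It is maintained in E. coli through a high-copy ColE1/pUC-type origin and selected with ampicillin via the β-lactamase gene and its own promoter. An f1 phage origin and remnants of a lac cloning region (lacZα and lacI fragments, CAP site, lac promoter and operator) are carried over from the parental plasmid and play no role in the payload. Two AAV2 inverted terminal repeats, both annotated as fragments, flank the expression cassette. ITRs are the cis elements needed for replication and packaging of the intervening DNA into AAV particles when rep, cap and helper functions are supplied in trans.

Between the ITRs, the synthetic insert assembled by Gibson cloning places RMacL3-10 upstream of a mammalian codon-optimised EGFP reporter. RMacL3-10 is described as an enhancer for layer 3 pyramidal neurons and comes from a study on machine-learning identification of enhancers in the rhesus macaque genome. The roughly 1.5 kb region upstream of EGFP is unannotated in the feature table, so the enhancer boundaries and any minimal promoter paired with it are not stated in the record. A further unannotated stretch lies between EGFP and the WPRE. It may hold the "BCB8" element, whose name suggests a barcode, though the record does not define it. The WPRE enhances transcript stability and expression, and an SV40 polyadenylation signal, annotated on the reverse strand beside a small large T antigen fragment, terminates the cassette. The stated purpose is to drive transgene expression, here a fluorescent reporter, selectively in L3 pyramidal neurons.
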