Features (pLannotate 1.2.2; 15 found; start..end, strand, type, name):
   1605..2324    +  CDS            EGFP: the original enhanced GFP (Yang et al., 1996) mammalian codon-optimized
   2880..3466    +  misc_feature   WPRE: woodchuck hepatitis virus posttranscriptional regulatory element
   3481..3602    -  polyA_signal   SV40 poly(A) signal: SV40 polyadenylation signal
   3625..3693    -  CDS            large T antigen (fragment): large T antigen from SV40 (simian virus 40)
   3771..3901    +  repeat_region  AAV2 ITR (fragment): inverted terminal repeat of adeno-associated virus serotype 2 inverted
   3915..4072    +  CDS            lacZα (fragment): LacZα fragment of β-galactosidase; lacZ fragment
   4077..4505    +  rep_origin     f1 ori (sequence partly withheld): f1 bacteriophage origin of replication; arrow indicates direction of (+) strand synthesis
   4558..4662    +  promoter       AmpR promoter: bla
   4663..5523    +  CDS            AmpR: β-lactamase; bla; confers resistance to ampicillin, carbenicillin, and related antibiotics
   5694..6282    +  rep_origin     ori: high-copy-number ColE1/pMB1/pBR322/pUC origin of replication
   6465..6557    +  CDS            lacI (fragment): lac repressor; lacI; The lac repressor binds to the lac operator to inhibit transcription in E. coli. This inhibition can be relieved by adding lactose or isopropyl-β-D-thiogalactopyranoside (IPTG).
   6570..6591    +  protein_bind   CAP binding site: CAP binding activates transcription in the presence of cAMP. E. coli catabolite activator protein
   6606..6636    +  promoter       lac promoter: promoter for the E. coli lac operon
   6644..6660    +  protein_bind   lac operator: The lac repressor binds to the lac operator to inhibit transcription in E. coli. This inhibition can be relieved by adding lactose or isopropyl-β-D-thiogalactopyranoside (IPTG). lac repressor encoded by lacI
   6721..130     -  repeat_region  AAV2 ITR (fragment) (across the origin): inverted terminal repeat of adeno-associated virus serotype 2 inverted
>Addgene plasmid #229625 | pAAV.RMacL3-10.EGFP.BCB8.WPRE | addgene full sequence | sequence record 461269 | Addgene NGS Result
CTGCGCGCTCGCTCGCTCACTGAGGCCGCCCGGGCAAAGCCCGGGCGTCGGGCGACCTTTGGTCGCCCGG
CCTCAGTGAGCGAGCGAGCGCGCAGAGAGGGAGTGGCCAACTCCATCACTAGGGGTTCCTTGTAGTTAAT
GATTAACCCGCCATGCTACTTATCTACGTAGCCATGCTCTAGGAAGATCGGAATTCAAAAGAAAAATAAC
AATAGTAAGCATTATTTATTGAGCACTTAGTATTCCAAAACTTTGCAGGTATTAAATCATTAATCTTCAC
ATCAAACCAAGGAGCTGAATATTATTATTATTCCCTTTAATAGATAAGATACTGAGGCATAGAAGCATTA
AGAAATTCATTCAAGTTCACTGGTCTAGTGAGAAAAACATCAAAAACCTAAGCAGCCGGGCCCGAGTGTC
CACACTCAGCCACTGTATCACTGCCTCTCAAGATGTGAGCAGCCTGTCCCAGATTTAGGGAATCAGAATC
TCTGGGGGTGGAACCTGAAAATCCGTATTTTAACAAATTTCACAGGTGATTCTGATGCACAGCCAGAATC
AGACCTAAAACTGTGCATCTAAAAATCAGCAGTAAGCCCAGAGCCATATGGCCAGAATAAACAAGGTTGT
TTCCAGGTTTTTAAAGTTTATCTGATTATGTGAACATAAGGTCTGCGGAATAATGTTGACTGATTATTCC
TAGTTTCCATGCTCTAGCCTGCAGGCAGGAACATCCAAACTGAGCAGCCGGGGTCCCCCCCACCCCCCAC
CCCGCCCCACGCGGCAACTTTGAGCCTGTGCTGGGACAGAGCCTCTAGTTCCTAAATTAGTCCATGAGGT
CAGAGGCAGCACTGCCATTGTAACGCGATTGGAGAGGATCACGTCACCGGACACGCCCCCAGGCATCTCC
CTGGGTCTCCTAAACTTGGCGGGGAGAAGTTTTAGCCCTTAAGTTTTAGCCTTTAACCCCCATATTCAGA
ACTGTGCGAGTTGGCGAAACCCCACAAATCACAACAAACTGTACACAACACCGAGCTAGAGGTGATCTTT
CTTGTCCATTCCACACAGGCCTTAGTAATGCGTCGCCATAGCAACAGTGTCACTAGTAGCACCAGCACTT
CCCCACACCCTCCCCCTCAGGAATCCGTACTCTCCAGTGAACCCCAGAAACCTCTGGAGAGTTCTGGACA
AGGGCGGAACCCACAACTCCGATTACTCAAGGGAGGCGGGGAAGCTCCACCAGACGCGAAACTGCTGGAA
GATTCCTGGCCCCAAGGCCTCCTCCGGCTCGCTGATTGGCCCAGCGGAGAGTGGGCGGGGCCGGTGAAGA
CTCCTTAAAGGCGCAGGGCGGCGAGCAGGTCACCAGACGCTGACAGCTACTCAGAACCAAATCTGGTTCC
ATCCAGAGACAAGCGAAGACAAGAGAAGCAGAGCGAGCGGCGCGTTCCCGATCCTCGGCCAGGACCAGCC
TTCCCCAGAGCATCCCTGCCGCGGAGCGCAACCTTCCCAGGAGCATCCCTGCCGCGGAGCGCAACTTTCC
CCGGAGCATCCACGCCGCGGAGCGCAGCCTTCCAGAAGCAGAGCGCGGCGCCGCTAGCGCCACCATGGTG
AGCAAGGGCGAGGAGCTGTTCACCGGGGTGGTGCCCATCCTGGTCGAGCTGGACGGCGACGTAAACGGCC
ACAAGTTCAGCGTGTCCGGCGAGGGCGAGGGCGATGCCACCTACGGCAAGCTGACCCTGAAGTTCATCTG
CACCACCGGCAAGCTGCCCGTGCCCTGGCCCACCCTCGTGACCACCCTGACCTACGGCGTGCAGTGCTTC
AGCCGCTACCCCGACCACATGAAGCAGCACGACTTCTTCAAGTCCGCCATGCCCGAAGGCTACGTCCAGG
AGCGCACCATCTTCTTCAAGGACGACGGCAACTACAAGACCCGCGCCGAGGTGAAGTTCGAGGGCGACAC
CCTGGTGAACCGCATCGAGCTGAAGGGCATCGACTTCAAGGAGGACGGCAACATCCTGGGGCACAAGCTG
GAGTACAACTACAACAGCCACAACGTCTATATCATGGCCGACAAGCAGAAGAACGGCATCAAGGTGAACT
TCAAGATCCGCCACAACATCGAGGACGGCAGCGTGCAGCTCGCCGACCACTACCAGCAGAACACCCCCAT
CGGCGACGGCCCCGTGCTGCTGCCCGACAACCACTACCTGAGCACCCAGTCCGCCCTGAGCAAAGACCCC
AACGAGAAGCGCGATCACATGGTCCTGCTGGAGTTCGTGACCGCCGCCGGGATCACTCTCGGCATGGACG
AGCTGTACAAGTAAGTTTAAACACAGGGTTAATCATTAACTACAGCTACCGAGTGATCCAGTCCGCATAA
GATACCACACATTGCGAAGGTTACCATTGACCTTGTCTCCGATATTCCTTATCTGAGGAATTACCTGTCC
TGCAATGAGACCGTTAGCGTACTCGCTGTCATAGGAGCCGCTCTGAACCACCGGAGCCGGTACTAGGTTG
GAAGAGACCATACGTCTGACTCGTTGTGTGTCTCGCTCAGGAACCACTTCAGGATTATGGACTACTCATC
TGTCGGTCAAGGATAAGTTCGACCTGAAGTTAGAACCAAGTAGCCACGGTCACAGGTTAAGATTCAGTGT
ATCCTCGCAGACCTTCGCAACCAGACTTGAGTTCTTATCCACGAGTGTGTAGTGCCATTCTACACTACAG
CGGTCAACAAGGTGCCCTGTCTTAATTGGTTGCGCGTGTTGACTCCAATTCACGTTCGCCACCGTTATCT
CTGTGAGCGAGAACTGCCATAGTGCCTATGGTCAGTTAGCAACCGCACGCGTTATGATTGCTTCCGCGGC
CGCGATCGCTCAACCTCTGGATTACAAAATTTGTGAAAGATTGACTGGTATTCTTAACTATGTTGCTCCT
TTTACGCTATGTGGATACGCTGCTTTAATGCCTTTGTATCATGCTATTGCTTCCCGTATGGCTTTCATTT
TCTCCTCCTTGTATAAATCCTGGTTGCTGTCTCTTTATGAGGAGTTGTGGCCCGTTGTCAGGCAACGTGG
CGTGGTGTGCACTGTGTTTGCTGACGCAACCCCCACTGGTTGGGGCATTGCCACCACCTGTCAGCTCCTT
TCCGGGACTTTCGCTTTCCCCCTCCCTATTGCCACGGCGGAACTCATCGCCGCCTGCCTTGCCCGCTGCT
GGACAGGGGCTCGGCTGTTGGGCACTGACAATTCCGTGGTGTTGTCGGGGAAATCATCGTCCTTTCCTTG
GCTGCTCGCCTGTGTTGCCACCTGGATTCTGCGCGGGACGTCCTTCTGCTACGTCCCTTCGGCCCTCAAT
CCAGCGGACCTTCCTTCCCGCGGCCTGCTGCCGGCTCTGCGGCCTCTTCCGCGTCTTCGCCTTCGCCCTC
AGACGAGTCGGATCTCCCTTTGGGCCGCCTCCCCGCGATCGCAGACATGATAAGATACATTGATGAGTTT
GGACAAACCACAACTAGAATGCAGTGAAAAAAATGCTTTATTTGTGAAATTTGTGATGCTATTGCTTTAT
TTGTAACCATTATAAGCTGCAATAAACAAGTTAACAACAACAATTGCATTCATTTTATGTTTCAGGTTCA
GGGGGAGATGTGGGAGGTTTTTTAAAGCAAGTAAAACCTCTACAAATGTGGTAGTCGAAATTCCCGATAA
GGATCTTCCTAGAGCATGGCTACGTAGATAAGTAGCATGGCGGGTTAATCATTAACTACAAGGAACCCCT
AGTGATGGAGTTGGCCACTCCCTCTCTGCGCGCTCGCTCGCTCACTGAGGCCGGGCGACCAAAGGTCGCC
CGACGCCCGGGCTTTGCCCGGGCGGCCTCAGTGAGCGAGCGAGCGCGCAGCCTTAATTAACCTAATTCAC
TGGCCGTCGTTTTACAACGTCGTGACTGGGAAAACCCTGGCGTTACCCAACTTAATCGCCTTGCAGCACA
TCCCCCTTTCGCCAGCTGGCGTAATAGCGAAGAGGCCCGCACCGATCGCCCTTCCCAACAGTTGCGCAGC
CTGAATGGCGAATGGG
[124 nt withheld, positions 4077-4200]
C
[91 nt withheld, positions 4202-4292]
A
[49 nt withheld, positions 4294-4342]
CCTTTGACGTTGGAGTCCACGTTCTTT
[37 nt withheld, positions 4370-4406]
ACCCTATCTCGGTCTATTCTTTTGATTTATAAGGGATTTTGCCGATTTCGGCCTATTGGTTAAAAAATGA
GCTGATTTAACAAAAATTTAACGCGAATTTTAACAAAATATTAACGCTTACAATTTAGGTGGCACTTTTC
GGGGAAATGTGCGCGGAACCCCTATTTGTTTATTTTTCTAAATACATTCAAATATGTATCCGCTCATGAG
ACAATAACCCTGATAAATGCTTCAATAATATTGAAAAAGGAAGAGTATGAGTATTCAACATTTCCGTGTC
GCCCTTATTCCCTTTTTTGCGGCATTTTGCCTTCCTGTTTTTGCTCACCCAGAAACGCTGGTGAAAGTAA
AAGATGCTGAAGATCAGTTGGGTGCACGAGTGGGTTACATCGAACTGGATCTCAACAGCGGTAAGATCCT
TGAGAGTTTTCGCCCCGAAGAACGTTTTCCAATGATGAGCACTTTTAAAGTTCTGCTATGTGGCGCGGTA
TTATCCCGTATTGACGCCGGGCAAGAGCAACTCGGTCGCCGCATACACTATTCTCAGAATGACTTGGTTG
AGTACTCACCAGTCACAGAAAAGCATCTTACGGATGGCATGACAGTAAGAGAATTATGCAGTGCTGCCAT
AACCATGAGTGATAACACTGCGGCCAACTTACTTCTGACAACGATCGGAGGACCGAAGGAGCTAACCGCT
TTTTTGCACAACATGGGGGATCATGTAACTCGCCTTGATCGTTGGGAACCGGAGCTGAATGAAGCCATAC
CAAACGACGAGCGTGACACCACGATGCCTGTAGCAATGGCAACAACGTTGCGCAAACTATTAACTGGCGA
ACTACTTACTCTAGCTTCCCGGCAACAATTAATAGACTGGATGGAGGCGGATAAAGTTGCAGGACCACTT
CTGCGCTCGGCCCTTCCGGCTGGCTGGTTTATTGCTGATAAATCTGGAGCCGGTGAGCGTGGGTCTCGCG
GTATCATTGCAGCACTGGGGCCAGATGGTAAGCCCTCCCGTATCGTAGTTATCTACACGACGGGGAGTCA
GGCAACTATGGATGAACGAAATAGACAGATCGCTGAGATAGGTGCCTCACTGATTAAGCATTGGTAACTG
TCAGACCAAGTTTACTCATATATACTTTAGATTGATTTAAAACTTCATTTTTAATTTAAAAGGATCTAGG
TGAAGATCCTTTTTGATAATCTCATGACCAAAATCCCTTAACGTGAGTTTTCGTTCCACTGAGCGTCAGA
CCCCGTAGAAAAGATCAAAGGATCTTCTTGAGATCCTTTTTTTCTGCGCGTAATCTGCTGCTTGCAAACA
AAAAAACCACCGCTACCAGCGGTGGTTTGTTTGCCGGATCAAGAGCTACCAACTCTTTTTCCGAAGGTAA
CTGGCTTCAGCAGAGCGCAGATACCAAATACTGTTCTTCTAGTGTAGCCGTAGTTAGGCCACCACTTCAA
GAACTCTGTAGCACCGCCTACATACCTCGCTCTGCTAATCCTGTTACCAGTGGCTGCTGCCAGTGGCGAT
AAGTCGTGTCTTACCGGGTTGGACTCAAGACGATAGTTACCGGATAAGGCGCAGCGGTCGGGCTGAACGG
GGGGTTCGTGCACACAGCCCAGCTTGGAGCGAACGACCTACACCGAACTGAGATACCTACAGCGTGAGCT
ATGAGAAAGCGCCACGCTTCCCGAAGGGAGAAAGGCGGACAGGTATCCGGTAAGCGGCAGGGTCGGAACA
GGAGAGCGCACGAGGGAGCTTCCAGGGGGAAACGCCTGGTATCTTTATAGTCCTGTCGGGTTTCGCCACC
TCTGACTTGAGCGTCGATTTTTGTGATGCTCGTCAGGGGGGCGGAGCCTATGGAAAAACGCCAGCAACGC
GGCCTTTTTACGGTTCCTGGCCTTTTGCTGGCCTTTTGCTCACATGTTCTTTCCTGCGTTATCCCCTGAT
TCTGTGGATAACCGTATTACCGCCTTTGAGTGAGCTGATACCGCTCGCCGCAGCCGAACGACCGAGCGCA
GCGAGTCAGTGAGCGAGGAAGCGGAAGAGCGCCCAATACGCAAACCGCCTCTCCCCGCGCGTTGGCCGAT
TCATTAATGCAGCTGGCACGACAGGTTTCCCGACTGGAAAGCGGGCAGTGAGCGCAACGCAATTAATGTG
AGTTAGCTCACTCATTAGGCACCCCAGGCTTTACACTTTATGCTTCCGGCTCGTATGTTGTGTGGAATTG
TGAGCGGATAACAATTTCACACAGGAAACAGCTATGACCATGATTACGCCAGATTTAATTAAGGCCTTAA
TTAGG
